>Addgene plasmid #118473 | pcDNA3-blueCKAR(T/A) | addgene full sequence | sequence record 230294 | Addgene NGS Result
GACGGATCGGGAGATCTCCCGATCCCCTATGGTGCACTCTCAGTACAATCTGCTCTGATGCCGCATAGTT
AAGCCAGTATCTGCTCCCTGCTTGTGTGTTGGAGGTCGCTGAGTAGTGCGCGAGCAAAATTTAAGCTACA
ACAAGGCAAGGCTTGACCGACAATTGCATGAAGAATCTGCTTAGGGTTAGGCGTTTTGCGCTGCTTCGCG
ATGTACGGGCCAGATATACGCGTTGACATTGATTATTGACTAGTTATTAATAGTAATCAATTACGGGGTC
ATTAGTTCATAGCCCATATATGGAGTTCCGCGTTACATAACTTACGGTAAATGGCCCGCCTGGCTGACCG
CCCAACGACCCCCGCCCATTGACGTCAATAATGACGTATGTTCCCATAGTAACGCCAATAGGGACTTTCC
ATTGACGTCAATGGGTGGAGTATTTACGGTAAACTGCCCACTTGGCAGTACATCAAGTGTATCATATGCC
AAGTACGCCCCCTATTGACGTCAATGACGGTAAATGGCCCGCCTGGCATTATGCCCAGTACATGACCTTA
TGGGACTTTCCTACTTGGCAGTACATCTACGTATTAGTCATCGCTATTACCATGGTGATGCGGTTTTGGC
AGTACATCAATGGGCGTGGATAGCGGTTTGACTCACGGGGATTTCCAAGTCTCCACCCCATTGACGTCAA
TGGGAGTTTGTTTTGGCACCAAAATCAACGGGACTTTCCAAAATGTCGTAACAACTCCGCCCCATTGACG
CAAATGGGCGGTAGGCGTGTACGGTGGGAGGTCTATATAAGCAGAGCTCTCTGGCTAACTAGAGAACCCA
CTGCTTACTGGCTTATCGAAATTAATACGACTCACTATAGGGAGACCCAAGCTTGCGGCCGCCACCATGG
TGCGGGGTTCTCATCATCATCATCATCATGGTATGGCTAGCATGACTGGTGGACAGCAAATGGGTCGGGA
TCTGTACGACGATGACGATAAGGATCCCATGCGATTCAGAAGATTCCAGGCGTTGAAGGACAAGGCTAAG
GCTGGCGGCACCGGCGGCAGCGAGCTCAGCGCGATCAACGTCTATATCAAGGCCGACAAGCAGAAGAACG
GCATCAAGGCGAACTTCAAGATCCGCCACAACATCGAGGACGGCGGCGTGCAGCTCGCCTACCACTACCA
GCAGAACACCCCCATCGGCGACGGCCCCGTGCTGCTGCCCGACAACCACTACCTGAGCGTGCAGTCCAAA
CTTTCGAAAGACCCCAACGAGAAGCGCGATCACATGGTCCTGCTGGAGTTCGTGACCGCCGCCGGGATCA
CTCTCGGCATGGACGAGCTGTACAAGGGCGGTACCGGAGGGAGCATGGTGAGCAAGGGCGAGGAGCTGTT
CACCGGGGTGGTGCCCATCCTGGTCGAGCTGGACGGCGACGTAAACGGCCACAAGTTCAGCGTGTCCGGC
GAGGGTGAGGGCGATGCCACCTACGGCAAGCTGACCCTGAAGTTCATCTGCACCACCGGCAAGCTGCCCG
TGCCCTGGCCCACCCTCGTGACCACCCTGAGCCATGGCGTGCAGTGCTTCAGCCGCTACCCCGACCACAT
GAAGCAGCACGACTTCTTCAAGTCCGCCATGCCCGAAGGCTACATCCAGGAGCGCACCATCTTCTTCAAG
GACGACGGCAACTACAAGACCCGCGCCGAGGTGAAGTTCGAGGGCGACACCCTGGTGAACCGCATCGAGC
TGAAGGGCATCGACTTCAAGGAGGACGGCAACATCCTGGGGCACAAGCTGGAGTACAACAGCATGCATAA
GTTTTCTCAAGAACAGATCGGCGAAAACATTGTGTGCAGGGTCATTTGTACCACGGGTCAAATTCCCATC
CGAGATTTGTCAGCTGATATTTCACAAGTGCTTAAGGAAAAACGATCCATAAAGAAAGTTTGGACATTTG
GTAGAAACCCAGCCTGTGACTATCATTTAGGAAACATTTCAAGACTGTCAAATAAGCATTTCCAAATACT
ACTAGGAGAAGACGGTAACCTTTTATTGAATGACATTTCCACTAATGGGACCTGGTTAAATGGGCAAAAA
GTCGAGAAGAACAGCAATCAGTTACTGTCTCAAGGTGATGAAATAACCGTTGGTGTAGGCGTGGAATCAG
ATATTTTATCTCTGGTCATTTTCATAAACGACAAATTTAAGCAGTGCCTCGAGCAGAACAAAGTTGATCG
CTAAGAATTCTGCAGATATCCATCACACTGGCGGCCGCTCGAGCATGCATCTAGAGGGCCCTATTCTATA
GTGTCACCTAAATGCTAGAGCTCGCTGATCAGCCTCGACTGTGCCTTCTAGTTGCCAGCCATCTGTTGTT
TGCCCCTCCCCCGTGCCTTCCTTGACCCTGGAAGGTGCCACTCCCACTGTCCTTTCCTAATAAAATGAGG
AAATTGCATCGCATTGTCTGAGTAGGTGTCATTCTATTCTGGGGGGTGGGGTGGGGCAGGACAGCAAGGG
GGAGGATTGGGAAGACAATAGCAGGCATGCTGGGGATGCGGTGGGCTCTATGGCTTCTGAGGCGGAAAGA
ACCAGCTGGGGCTCTAGGGGGTATCCCC
[124 nt withheld, positions 2619-2742]
C
[91 nt withheld, positions 2744-2834]
A
[49 nt withheld, positions 2836-2884]
CCTTTGACGTTGGAGTCCACGTTCTTT
[37 nt withheld, positions 2912-2948]
ACCCTATCTCGGTCTATTCTTTTGATTTATAAGGGATTTTGCCGATTTCGGCCTATTGGTTAAAAAATGA
GCTGATTTAACAAAAATTTAACGCGAATTAATTCTGTGGAATGTGTGTCAGTTAGGGTGTGGAAAGTCCC
CAGGCTCCCCAGCAGGCAGAAGTATGCAAAGCATGCATCTCAATTAGTCAGCAACCAGGTGTGGAAAGTC
CCCAGGCTCCCCAGCAGGCAGAAGTATGCAAAGCATGCATCTCAATTAGTCAGCAACCATAGTCCCGCCC
CTAACTCCGCCCATCCCGCCCCTAACTCCGCCCAGTTCCGCCCATTCTCCGCCCCATGGCTGACTAATTT
TTTTTATTTATGCAGAGGCCGAGGCCGCCTCTGCCTCTGAGCTATTCCAGAAGTAGTGAGGAGGCTTTTT
TGGAGGCCTAGGCTTTTGCAAAAAGCTCCCGGGAGCTTGTATATCCATTTTCGGATCTGATCAAGAGACA
GGATGAGGATCGTTTCGCATGATTGAACAAGATGGATTGCACGCAGGTTCTCCGGCCGCTTGGGTGGAGA
GGCTATTCGGCTATGACTGGGCACAACAGACAATCGGCTGCTCTGATGCCGCCGTGTTCCGGCTGTCAGC
GCAGGGGCGCCCGGTTCTTTTTGTCAAGACCGACCTGTCCGGTGCCCTGAATGAACTGCAGGACGAGGCA
GCGCGGCTATCGTGGCTGGCCACGACGGGCGTTCCTTGCGCAGCTGTGCTCGACGTTGTCACTGAAGCGG
GAAGGGACTGGCTGCTATTGGGCGAAGTGCCGGGGCAGGATCTCCTGTCATCTCACCTTGCTCCTGCCGA
GAAAGTATCCATCATGGCTGATGCAATGCGGCGGCTGCATACGCTTGATCCGGCTACCTGCCCATTCGAC
CACCAAGCGAAACATCGCATCGAGCGAGCACGTACTCGGATGGAAGCCGGTCTTGTCGATCAGGATGATC
TGGACGAAGAGCATCAGGGGCTCGCGCCAGCCGAACTGTTCGCCAGGCTCAAGGCGCGCATGCCCGACGG
CGAGGATCTCGTCGTGACCCATGGCGATGCCTGCTTGCCGAATATCATGGTGGAAAATGGCCGCTTTTCT
GGATTCATCGACTGTGGCCGGCTGGGTGTGGCGGACCGCTATCAGGACATAGCGTTGGCTACCCGTGATA
TTGCTGAAGAGCTTGGCGGCGAATGGGCTGACCGCTTCCTCGTGCTTTACGGTATCGCCGCTCCCGATTC
GCAGCGCATCGCCTTCTATCGCCTTCTTGACGAGTTCTTCTGAGCGGGACTCTGGGGTTCGAAATGACCG
ACCAAGCGACGCCCAACCTGCCATCACGAGATTTCGATTCCACCGCCGCCTTCTATGAAAGGTTGGGCTT
CGGAATCGTTTTCCGGGACGCCGGCTGGATGATCCTCCAGCGCGGGGATCTCATGCTGGAGTTCTTCGCC
CACCCCAACTTGTTTATTGCAGCTTATAATGGTTACAAATAAAGCAATAGCATCACAAATTTCACAAATA
AAGCATTTTTTTCACTGCATTCTAGTTGTGGTTTGTCCAAACTCATCAATGTATCTTATCATGTCTGTAT
ACCGTCGACCTCTAGCTAGAGCTTGGCGTAATCATGGTCATAGCTGTTTCCTGTGTGAAATTGTTATCCG
CTCACAATTCCACACAACATACGAGCCGGAAGCATAAAGTGTAAAGCCTGGGGTGCCTAATGAGTGAGCT
AACTCACATTAATTGCGTTGCGCTCACTGCCCGCTTTCCAGTCGGGAAACCTGTCGTGCCAGCTGCATTA
ATGAATCGGCCAACGCGCGGGGAGAGGCGGTTTGCGTATTGGGCGCTCTTCCGCTTCCTCGCTCACTGAC
TCGCTGCGCTCGGTCGTTCGGCTGCGGCGAGCGGTATCAGCTCACTCAAAGGCGGTAATACGGTTATCCA
CAGAATCAGGGGATAACGCAGGAAAGAACATGTGAGCAAAAGGCCAGCAAAAGGCCAGGAACCGTAAAAA
GGCCGCGTTGCTGGCGTTTTTCCATAGGCTCCGCCCCCCTGACGAGCATCACAAAAATCGACGCTCAAGT
CAGAGGTGGCGAAACCCGACAGGACTATAAAGATACCAGGCGTTTCCCCCTGGAAGCTCCCTCGTGCGCT
CTCCTGTTCCGACCCTGCCGCTTACCGGATACCTGTCCGCCTTTCTCCCTTCGGGAAGCGTGGCGCTTTC
TCATAGCTCACGCTGTAGGTATCTCAGTTCGGTGTAGGTCGTTCGCTCCAAGCTGGGCTGTGTGCACGAA
CCCCCCGTTCAGCCCGACCGCTGCGCCTTATCCGGTAACTATCGTCTTGAGTCCAACCCGGTAAGACACG
ACTTATCGCCACTGGCAGCAGCCACTGGTAACAGGATTAGCAAAGCGAGGTATGTAGGCGGTGCTACAGA
GTTCTTGAAGTGGTGGCCTAACTACGGCTACACTAGAAGAACAGTATTTGGTATCTGCGCTCTGCTGAAG
CCAGTTACCTTCGGAAAAAGAGTTGGTAGCTCTTGATCCGGCAAACAAACCACCGCTGGTAGCGGTGGTT
TTTTTGTTTGCAAGCAGCAGATTACGCGCAGAAAAAAAGGATCTCAAGAAGATCCTTTGATCTTTTCTAC
GGGGTCTGACGCTCAGTGGAACGAAAACTCACGTTAAGGGATTTTGGTCATGAGATTATCAAAAAGGATC
TTCACCTAGATCCTTTTAAATTAAAAATGAAGTTTTAAATCAATCTAAAGTATATATGAGTAAACTTGGT
CTGACAGTTACCAATGCTTAATCAGTGAGGCACCTATCTCAGCGATCTGTCTATTTCGTTCATCCATAGT
TGCCTGACTCCCCGTCGTGTAGATAACTACGATACGGGAGGGCTTACCATCTGGCCCCAGTGCTGCAATG
ATACCGCGAGACCCACGCTCACCGGCTCCAGATTTATCAGCAATAAACCAGCCAGCCGGAAGGGCCGAGC
GCAGAAGTGGTCCTGCAACTTTATCCGCCTCCATCCAGTCTATTAATTGTTGCCGGGAAGCTAGAGTAAG
TAGTTCGCCAGTTAATAGTTTGCGCAACGTTGTTGCCATTGCTACAGGCATCGTGGTGTCACGCTCGTCG
TTTGGTATGGCTTCATTCAGCTCCGGTTCCCAACGATCAAGGCGAGTTACATGATCCCCCATGTTGTGCA
AAAAAGCGGTTAGCTCCTTCGGTCCTCCGATCGTTGTCAGAAGTAAGTTGGCCGCAGTGTTATCACTCAT
GGTTATGGCAGCACTGCATAATTCTCTTACTGTCATGCCATCCGTAAGATGCTTTTCTGTGACTGGTGAG
TACTCAACCAAGTCATTCTGAGAATAGTGTATGCGGCGACCGAGTTGCTCTTGCCCGGCGTCAATACGGG
ATAATACCGCGCCACATAGCAGAACTTTAAAAGTGCTCATCATTGGAAAACGTTCTTCGGGGCGAAAACT
CTCAAGGATCTTACCGCTGTTGAGATCCAGTTCGATGTAACCCACTCGTGCACCCAACTGATCTTCAGCA
TCTTTTACTTTCACCAGCGTTTCTGGGTGAGCAAAAACAGGAAGGCAAAATGCCGCAAAAAAGGGAATAA
GGGCGACACGGAAATGTTGAATACTCATACTCTTCCTTTTTCAATATTATTGAAGCATTTATCAGGGTTA
TTGTCTCATGAGCGGATACATATTTGAATGTATTTAGAAAAATAAACAAATAGGGGTTCCGCGCACATTT
CCCCGAAAAGTGCCACCTGACGTC
Features (pLannotate 1.2.2; 25 found; start..end, strand, type, name):
     28..80      -  misc_feature   bom (fragment): basis of mobility region from pBR322
    235..614     +  enhancer       CMV enhancer: human cytomegalovirus immediate early enhancer
    615..818     +  promoter       CMV promoter: human cytomegalovirus (CMV) immediate early promoter
    814..847     +  LTR            5' LTR (truncated) (fragment): truncated 5' long terminal repeat (LTR) from HIV-1
    863..881     +  promoter       T7 promoter: promoter for bacteriophage T7 RNA polymerase
    922..942     +  CDS            capTEV™ (fragment): composite tag for in vivo biotinylation, TEV protease cleavage, and 6xHis tagging
    943..975     +  CDS            T7 tag (gene 10 leader): leader peptide from bacteriophage T7 gene 10 promotes efficient translation in E. coli
    979..1002    +  CDS            Xpress™ tag: Xpress™ epitope tag, including an enterokinase recognition and cleavage site
   1087..1809    +  CDS            cEGFP: cEGFP is a basic (constitutively fluorescent) green fluorescent protein published in 2008, derived from Aequorea victoria.
   1819..2241    +  CDS            RAD53 (fragment): RAD53_YEAST - Also known as MEC2, SAD1, SPK1. Experimental evidence at protein level: Swiss-Prot protein existence level 1. Controls S-phase checkpoint as well as G1 and G2 DNA damage checkpoints. Phosphorylates proteins on serine, threonine, and tyrosine. Prevents entry into anaphase and mitotic exit after DNA damage via regulation of the Polo kinase CDC5. Seems to be involved in the phosphorylation of RPH1. From Saccharomyces cerevisiae (strain ATCC 204508 / S288c) (Baker's yeast).
   2305..2323    -  promoter       SP6 promoter: promoter for bacteriophage SP6 RNA polymerase
   2349..2573    +  polyA_signal   bGH poly(A) signal: bovine growth hormone polyadenylation signal
   2577..2598    +  promoter       SV40 promoter (fragment): SV40 enhancer and early promoter
   2619..3047    +  rep_origin     f1 ori (sequence partly withheld): f1 bacteriophage origin of replication; arrow indicates direction of (+) strand synthesis
   3061..3390    +  promoter       SV40 promoter: SV40 enhancer and early promoter
   3457..4248    +  CDS            neo: KKA2_KLEPN - Also known as kan, nptII. Experimental evidence at protein level: Swiss-Prot protein existence level 1. Resistance to kanamycin, neomycin, paromomycin, ribostamycin, butirosin and gentamicin B. From Klebsiella pneumoniae.
   4272..4430    +  CDS            ble (fragment): BLE_KLEPN - Experimental evidence at protein level: Swiss-Prot protein existence level 1. Binding protein with a strong affinity to the bleomycin family of antibiotics. Binds to CL990; an antimitotic-antibiotic compound. From Klebsiella pneumoniae.
   4425..4546    +  polyA_signal   SV40 poly(A) signal: SV40 polyadenylation signal
   4619..4635    -  protein_bind   lac operator: The lac repressor binds to the lac operator to inhibit transcription in E. coli. This inhibition can be relieved by adding lactose or isopropyl-β-D-thiogalactopyranoside (IPTG). lac repressor encoded by lacI
   4643..4673    -  promoter       lac promoter: promoter for the E. coli lac operon
   4688..4709    -  protein_bind   CAP binding site: CAP binding activates transcription in the presence of cAMP. E. coli catabolite activator protein
   4722..4814    -  CDS            lacI (fragment): lac repressor; lacI; The lac repressor binds to the lac operator to inhibit transcription in E. coli. This inhibition can be relieved by adding lactose or isopropyl-β-D-thiogalactopyranoside (IPTG).
   4997..5585    -  rep_origin     ori: high-copy-number ColE1/pMB1/pBR322/pUC origin of replication
   5756..6616    -  CDS            AmpR: β-lactamase; bla; confers resistance to ampicillin, carbenicillin, and related antibiotics
   6617..6721    -  promoter       AmpR promoter: bla
