[The description below was written by a language model from this plasmid's Addgene catalogue record and pLannotate feature annotations shown in this document.]
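Description:
pcDNA3-blueCKAR(T/A) is a mammalian expression plasmid built on the Invitrogen pcDNA3 backbone, about 6.75 kb in total, carrying a synthetic 1.2 kb insert cloned between BamHI and EcoRI sites that remain intact. It is maintained in E. coli through a high-copy ColE1/pUC-type origin with ampicillin resistance (β-lactamase under its own promoter). An f1 origin is also present for single-stranded DNA production. For mammalian cells, an SV40 early promoter drives the neomycin phosphotransferase gene followed by an SV40 polyadenylation signal, allowing G418 selection of stable transfectants.

The payload is transcribed from the CMV immediate-early enhancer/promoter and terminated by the bovine growth hormone polyadenylation signal, with flanking T7 and SP6 phage promoters typical of this backbone. The open reading frame begins with backbone-derived N-terminal tags: 6xHis, the T7 gene 10 leader tag and the Xpress epitope, which includes an enterokinase site. The annotated sensor portion comprises an Aequorea-derived fluorescent protein segment, which the automated annotation matches to a GFP variant, followed by a fragment of yeast RAD53. That fragment is consistent with a phosphoamino-acid-binding domain of the kind used in kinase activity reporters, although the record does not state this. The kinase substrate sequence is not separately annotated.

This version carries a Thr-to-Ala substitution in the substrate sequence, which removes the phosphorylatable residue. It therefore serves as the negative control for the blueCKAR single-fluorophore biosensor, helping distinguish phosphorylation-dependent fluorescence changes from nonspecific ones. The record does not name the kinase the sensor reports on.
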