Addgene plasmid #118473: pcDNA3-blueCKAR(T/A)
Purpose: Negative-control mutant for blueCKAR biosensor.
Depositing lab: Jin Zhang. Depositing organization: University of California, San Diego (UCSD). Publication: Single-fluorophore biosensors for sensitive and multiplexed detection of signalling activities. Mehta S, Zhang Y, Roth RH, Zhang JF, Mo A, Tenner B, Huganir RL, Zhang J. Nat Cell Biol. 2018 Sep 24. pii: 10.1038/s41556-018-0200-6. doi: 10.1038/s41556-018-0200-6. PubMed 30250062.
Backbone
  Vector backbone: pcDNA3
  Backbone manufacturer: Invitrogen
  Backbone size w/o insert (bp): 5517
  Total vector size (bp): 6753
  Vector type: Mammalian Expression
  Selectable markers: Neomycin (select with G418)
Growth in bacteria
  Bacterial resistance: Ampicillin, 100 μg/mL
  Growth temperature: 37°C
  Growth strain: DH5alpha
  Copy number: High Copy
Gene/Insert
  Gene/Insert name: blueCKAR(T/A)
  Species: Synthetic
  Insert size (bp): 1236
  Mutation: Contains Thr-to-Ala mutation in substrate sequence.
  Promoter: CMV
  Tag / fusion protein: 6xHIS (N terminal on backbone); T7 tag (gene 10 leader) (N terminal on backbone); Xpress (TM) tag (N terminal on backbone)
  Cloning method: Restriction Enzyme; 5′ cloning site BamHI (not destroyed); 3′ cloning site EcoRI (not destroyed)
  Sequencing primers: 5′ CMV forward; 3′ BGH reverse
Terms and licenses: Academic/Nonprofit Terms; Industry Terms: Not Available to Industry
How to cite: pcDNA3-blueCKAR(T/A) was a gift from Jin Zhang (Addgene plasmid # 118473 ; http://n2t.net/addgene:118473 ; RRID:Addgene_118473)
